Addgene plasmid #242144: PACE_SP_SD4_AraC_S170_LOV
Purpose: Contains an AraC-LOV Chimera gene to assemble a selection phage missing gene III with SapI Golden Gate Assembly
Depositing lab: Dominik Niopek. Depositing organization: Universitaet Heidelberg. Publication: Phage-assisted evolution of allosteric protein switches. Southern NT, von Bachmann A, Hovsepyan A, Griebl M, Wolf B, Lemmen N, Kroell AS, Westermann S, Mathony J, Niopek D. Nat Commun. 2026 Apr 14;17(1):3498. doi: 10.1038/s41467-026-71717-0. PubMed 41980963.
Backbone
  Vector backbone: SPentry_Kan_ccdB
  Vector type: Bacterial Expression
Growth in bacteria
  Bacterial resistance: Kanamycin, 50 μg/mL
  Growth temperature: 37°C
  Growth strain: DH5alpha
  Copy number: High Copy
Gene/Insert
  Gene/Insert name: AraC S170 LOV
  Species: Synthetic
  Cloning method: Golden Gate
Terms and licenses: Academic/Nonprofit Terms; Industry Terms: Not Available to Industry
Depositor comments: Designed to assemble into an AraC S170 LOV containing, Gene III Deficient M13 phage upon SapI golden gate cloning with vectors pBT114 (Addgene plasmid #138523) and pBT29 (Addgene plasmid #122599) and transformation into S2208. Please visit https://doi.org/10.1101/2025.06.12.659331 for bioRxiv preprint.
How to cite: PACE_SP_SD4_AraC_S170_LOV was a gift from Dominik Niopek (Addgene plasmid # 242144 ; http://n2t.net/addgene:242144 ; RRID:Addgene_242144)
