[The description below was written by a language model from this plasmid's Addgene catalogue record and pLannotate feature annotations shown in this document.]
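Description:
PACE_SP_SD4_AraC_S170_LOV is a small (about 3.2 kb), high-copy bacterial entry plasmid built on the SPentry_Kan_ccdB backbone. It serves as a donor part for building a selection phage for phage-assisted continuous evolution (PACE). It is propagated in standard E. coli cloning strains through a ColE1/pUC-type origin and is selected with kanamycin through an aph(3')-Ia resistance gene. The insert was introduced by Golden Gate cloning, presumably replacing the ccdB counter-selection cassette implied by the backbone name, although the feature table shows no ccdB remnant.

The payload is a synthetic AraC-LOV chimera. The name indicates that a light-oxygen-voltage (LOV) photosensor domain has been inserted into the arabinose-responsive transcription factor AraC at position S170. The automated annotation does not label AraC itself. It marks a roughly 320 bp segment as miniSOG, a flavin-binding protein derived from an Arabidopsis phototropin LOV2 domain. This hit most likely reflects homology to the inserted LOV domain rather than a fluorescent reporter, and the record does not state the source of the LOV domain. The "SD4" in the name probably refers to a Shine-Dalgarno (ribosome-binding site) variant, but the record does not define it, and no promoter driving the chimera is annotated. A short M13 origin fragment and a partial bla promoter are also detected.

According to the depositor, SapI Golden Gate assembly of this plasmid with two companion phage-backbone vectors yields an M13 phage that carries the AraC-LOV gene but lacks gene III. This phage is recovered by transformation into a helper strain. Because gene III is required for infectivity, such phage propagate only when the encoded protein's activity drives gene III expression in the host. That dependence allows directed evolution of allosteric, light-switchable AraC variants.
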