Features (pLannotate 1.2.2; 5 found; start..end, strand, type, name):
    810..1127    +  CDS            miniSOG: miniSOG is a basic (constitutively fluorescent) cyan fluorescent protein published in 2011, derived from Arabidopsis thaliana. It requires the cofactor flavin for fluorescence.
   1602..1671    +  rep_origin     M13 ori (fragment): M13 bacteriophage origin of replication; arrow indicates direction of (+) strand synthesis
   1697..1754    +  promoter       AmpR promoter (fragment): bla
   1763..2578    -  CDS            KanR: aminoglycoside phosphotransferase; aph(3')-Ia; confers resistance to kanamycin in bacteria or G418 (Geneticin®) in eukaryotes
   2700..73      +  rep_origin     ori (across the origin): high-copy-number ColE1/pMB1/pBR322/pUC origin of replication
>Addgene plasmid #242144 | PACE_SP_SD4_AraC_S170_LOV | addgene full sequence | sequence record 484654 | Addgene NGS Result
TGTCGGGTTTCGCCACCTCTGACTTGAGCGTCGATTTTTGTGATGCTCGTCAGGGGGGCGGAGCCTATGG
AAAAACGCCAGCAACGCGGCCTTTTTACGGTTCCTGGCCTTTTGCTGGCCTTTTGCTCACATGTTCTTTC
CTGCGTTATCCCCTGATTCTGTGGATAACCGTATTACCGCCTTTGAGTGAGCTGATACCGCTCGCCGCAG
CCGAACGACCGAGCGCAGCGAGTCAGTGAGCGAGAATGCTCTTCTAGTAAGGAGGAAAAATGTCCGCGGA
AGCGCAGAACGATCCGCTGCTGCCGGGCTATAGCTTTAACGCGCATCTGGTGGCGGGCCTGACCCCGATT
GAAGCGAACGGCTATCTGGATTTTTTTATTGATCGCCCGCTGGGCATGAAAGGCTATATTCTGAACCTGA
CCATTCGCGGCCAGGGCGTGGTGAAAAACCAGGGCCGCGAATTTGTGTGCCGCCCGGGCGATATTCTGCT
GTTTCCGCCGGGCGAAATTCATCATTATGGCCGCCATCCGGAAGCGCGCGAATGGTATCATCAGTGGGTG
TATTTTCGCCCGCGCGCGTATTGGCATGAATGGCTGAACTGGCCGAGCATTTTTGCGAACACCGGCTTTT
TTCGCCCGGATGAAGCGCATCAGCCGCATTTTAGCGATCTGTTTGGCCAGATTATTAACGCGGGCCAGGG
CGAAGGCCGCTATAGCGAACTGCTGGCGATTAACCTGCTGGAACAGCTGCTGCTGCGCCGCATGGAAGCG
ATTAACGAAAGCAGCGGTTTAGCCACAACGCTGGAACGCATTGAAAAGAATTTCGTAATCACAGACCCGC
GCCTTCCCGACAATCCAATTATTTTTGCGTCCGATAGCTTCCTGCAATTAACCGAATACAGCCGCGAAGA
AATTCTGGGTCGTAATTGTCGCTTCCTTCAGGGGCCAGAGACTGACCGTGCTACGGTACGCAAAATCCGC
GACGCAATCGACAATCAAACGGAAGTCACGGTTCAGTTGATTAACTATACGAAGAGCGGAAAAAAATTCT
GGAATTTATTTCACTTGCAGCCTATGCGTGACCAGAAGGGCGATGTCCAGTATTTCATTGGCGTTCAGCT
TGATGGTACCGAGCATGTTCGCGATGCTGCGGAGCGTGAAGGTGTAATGTTAATTAAAAAGACTGCTGAA
AACATTGATGAGGCGGCCAAAGGGAGCCTGCATCCGCCGATGGATAACCGCGTGCGCGAAGCGTGCCAGT
ATATTAGCGATCATCTGGCGGATAGCAACTTTGATATTGCGAGCGTGGCGCAGCATGTGTGCCTGAGCCC
GAGCCGCCTGAGCCATCTGTTTCGCCAGCAGCTGGGCATTAGCGTGCTGAGCTGGCGCGAAGATCAGCGC
ATTAGCCAGGCGAAACTGCTGCTGAGCACCACCCGCATGCCGATTGCGACCGTGGGCCGCAACGTGGGCT
TTGATGATCAGCTGTATTTTAGCCGCGTGTTTAAAAAATGCACCGGCGCGAGCCCGAGCGAATTTCGCGC
GGGCTGCGAAGAAAAAGTGAACGATGTGGCGGTGAAACTGAGCGGGTAAGGCTGAAGAGCCTGGTTAAAA
AATGAGCTGATTTAACAAAAATTTAACGCGAATTTTAACAAAATATTAACGCTTACAATTTAGGTGGCAC
TTTTCGGGGAAATGTGCGCGGAACCCCTATTTGTTTATTTTTCTAAATACATTCAAATATGTATCCGCTC
ATGAATTAATTCTTAGAAAAACTCATCGAGCATCAAATGAAACTGCAATTTATTCATATCAGGATTATCA
ATACCATATTTTTGAAAAAGCCGTTTCTGTAATGAAGGAGAAAACTCACCGAGGCAGTTCCATAGGATGG
CAAGATCCTGGTATCGGTCTGCGATTCCGACTCGTCCAACATCAATACAACCTATTAATTTCCCCTCGTC
AAAAATAAGGTTATCAAGTGAGAAATCACCATGAGTGACGACTGAATCCGGTGAGAATGGCAAAAGTTTA
TGCATTTCTTTCCAGACTTGTTCAACAGGCCAGCCATTACGCTCGTCATCAAAATCACTCGCATCAACCA
AACCGTTATTCATTCGTGATTGCGCCTGAGCCAGACGAAATACGCGATCGCTGTTAAAAGGACAATTACA
AACAGGAATCGAATGCAACCGGCGCAGGAACACTGCCAGCGCATCAACAATATTTTCACCTGAATCAGGA
TATTCTTCTAATACCTGGAATGCTGTTTTCCCGGGGATCGCAGTGGTGAGTAACCATGCATCATCAGGAG
TACGGATAAAATGCTTGATGGTCGGAAGAGGCATAAATTCCGTCAGCCAGTTTAGTCTGACCATCTCATC
TGTAACATCATTGGCAACGCTACCTTTGCCATGTTTCAGAAACAACTCTGGCGCATCGGGCTTCCCATAC
AATCGATAGATTGTCGCACCTGATTGCCCGACATTATCGCGAGCCCATTTATACCCATATAAATCAGCAT
CCATGTTGGAATTTAATCGCGGCCTAGAGCAAGACGTTTCCCGTTGAATATGGCTCATAACACCCCTTGT
ATTACTGTTTATGTAAGCAGACAGTTTTATTGTTCATGACCAAAATCCCTTAACGTGAGTTTTCGTTCCA
CTGAGCGTCAGACCCCGTAGAAAAGATCAAAGGATCTTCTTGAGATCCTTTTTTTCTGCGCGTAATCTGC
TGCTTGCAAACAAAAAAACCACCGCTACCAGCGGTGGTTTGTTTGCCGGATCAAGAGCTACCAACTCTTT
TTCCGAAGGTAACTGGCTTCAGCAGAGCGCAGATACCAAATACTGTTCTTCTAGTGTAGCCGTAGTTAGG
CCACCACTTCAAGAACTCTGTAGCACCGCCTACATACCTCGCTCTGCTAATCCTGTTACCAGTGGCTGCT
GCCAGTGGCGATAAGTCGTGTCTTACCGGGTTGGACTCAAGACGATAGTTACCGGATAAGGCGCAGCGGT
CGGGCTGAACGGGGGGTTCGTGCACACAGCCCAGCTTGGAGCGAACGACCTACACCGAACTGAGATACCT
ACAGCGTGAGCTATGAGAAAGCGCCACGCTTCCCGAAGGGAGAAAGGCGGACAGGTATCCGGTAAGCGGC
AGGGTCGGAACAGGAGAGCGCACGAGGGAGCTTCCAGGGGGAAACGCCTGGTATCTTTATAGTCC
